>Addgene plasmid #55223 | pFastBac TEV SNAPf Prescission TwinStrepII cloning vector with BioBrick PolyPromoter LIC Subcloning (438-SNAP-V3) | depositor full sequence | sequence record 85608 | Full Sequence
GACCAGCCGCGTAACCTGGCAAAATCGGTTACGGTTGAGTAATAAATGGATGCCCTGCGTAAGCGGGTGT
GGGCGGACAATAAAGTCTTAAACTGAACAAAATAGATCTAAACTATGACAATAAAGTCTTAAACTAGACA
GAATAGTTGTAAACTGAAATCAGTCCAGTTATGCTGTGAAAAAGCATACTGGACTTTTGTTATGGCTAAA
GCAAACTCTTCATTTTCTGAAGTGCAAATTGCCCGTCGTATTAAAGAGGGGCGTGGCCAAGGGCATGGTA
AAGACTATATTCGCGGCGTTGTGACAATTTACCGAACAACTCCGCGGCCGGGAAGCCGATCTCGGCTTGA
ACGAATTGTTAGGTGGCGGTACTTGGGTCGATATCAAAGTGCATCACTTCTTCCCGTATGCCCAACTTTG
TATAGAGAGCCACTGCGGGATCGTCACCGTAATCTGCTTGCACGTAGATCACATAAGCACCAAGCGCGTT
GGCCTCATGCTTGAGGAGATTGATGAGCGCGGTGGCAATGCCCTGCCTCCGGTGCTCGCCGGAGACTGCG
AGATCATAGATATAGATCTCACTACGCGGCTGCTCAAACTTGGGCAGAACGTAAGCCGCGAGAGCGCCAA
CAACCGCTTCTTGGTCGAAGGCAGCAAGCGCGATGAATGTCTTACTACGGAGCAAGTTCCCGAGGTAATC
GGAGTCCGGCTGATGTTGGGAGTAGGTGGCTACGTCTCCGAACTCACGACCGAAAAGATCAAGAGCAGCC
CGCATGGATTTGACTTGGTCAGGGCCGAGCCTACATGTGCGAATGATGCCCATACTTGAGCCACCTAACT
TTGTTTTAGGGCGACTGCCCTGCTGCGTAACATCGTTGCTGCTCCATAACATCAAACATCGACCCACGGC
GTAACGCGCTTGCTGCTTGGATGCCCGAGGCATAGACTGTACAAAAAAACAGTCATAACAAGCCATGAAA
ACCGCCACTGCGCCGTTACCACCGCTGCGTTCGGTCAAGGTTCTGGACCAGTTGCGTGAGCGCATACGCT
ACTTGCATTACAGTTTACGAACCGAACAGGCTTATGTCAACTGGGTTCGTGCCTTCATCCGTTTCCACGG
TGTGCGTCACCCGGCAACCTTGGGCAGCAGCGAAGTCGAGGCATTTCTGTCCTGGCTGGCGAACGAGCGC
AAGGTTTCGGTCTCCACGCATCGTCAGGCATTGGCGGCCTTGCTGTTCTTCTACGGCAAGGTGCTGTGCA
CGGATCTGCCCTGGCTTCAGGAGATCGGAAGACCTCGGCCGTCGCGGCGCTTGCCGGTGGTGCTGACCCC
GGATGAAGTGGTTCGCATCCTCGGTTTTCTGGAAGGCGAGCATCGTTTGTTCGCCCAGGACTCTAGCTAT
AGTTCTAGTGGTTGGCTACGTATACTCCGGACTATTAATAGATCATGGAGATAATTAGCGGCCGCGTTTA
AACATCCACCATTTGATGGAGATAATTAAAATGATAACCATCTCGCAAATAAATAAGTATTTTACTGTTT
TCGTAACAGTTTTGTAATAAAAAAACCTATAACTATTCCGGATTATTCATACCGTCCCACCATCGGGCGC
GGATCCCTTTAAGAAGGAGATATAGTTAACCTCTACTTCCAATCCGGCTCTGATAAAGACTGCGAGATGA
AGCGCACGACGCTCGATTCGCCCCTTGGCAAATTGGAACTGAGCGGTTGTGAGCAAGGTCTGCATCGTAT
CATCTTTCTGGGAAAGGGAACTAGTGCAGCAGATGCAGTCGAGGTCCCGGCTCCTGCTGCCGTGCTTGGT
GGTCCCGAGCCTTTGATGCAAGCTACCGCTTGGCTGAATGCATATTTCCATCAGCCAGAGGCGATCGAGG
AGTTCCCCGTTCCCGCGCTCCATCATCCGGTTTTCCAACAGGAATCCTTCACCCGCCAGGTCCTGTGGAA
GCTCCTGAAGGTCGTAAAGTTTGGTGAAGTGATCTCATACAGTCACTTGGCCGCCCTGGCGGGCAACCCA
GCCGCTACTGCTGCCGTTAAGACCGCACTCAGTGGCAACCCTGTACCTATCCTGATCCCTTGTCATAGAG
TCGTCCAAGGCGACCTGGACGTGGGAGGTTACGAGGGCGGTCTGGCTGTGAAAGAATGGCTGTTGGCACA
TGAGGGCCATCGTCTGGGCAAACCTGGCCTTGGACCCGCCGGTGGTTTGGAGGTACTGTTCCAGGGCCCG
GGAGCTTCATGGTCTCACCCCCAATTTGAGAAAGGCGGTGGCAGCGGCGGCGGTAGCGGAGGTGGCAGCT
GGTCACACCCACAATTCGAGAAATAACGGTCCGAAGCGCGCGGAATTCAAAGGCCTACGTCGACGAGCTC
ACTAGTCGCGGCCTCATGATCTCCTAGGGGCCGCTTTCGAATCTAGAGCCTGCAGTCTCGAGGCATGCGG
TACCAAGCTTGTCGAGAAGTACTAGAGGATCATAATCAGCCATACCACATTTGTAGAGGTTTTACTTGCT
TTAAAAAACCTCCCACACCTCCCCCTGAACCTGAAACATAAAATGAATGCAATTGTTGTTGTTTACTTGT
TTATTGCAGCTTATAATGGTTACAAATAAAGCAATAGCATCACAAATTTCACAAATAAAGCATTTTTTTC
ACTGCATTCTAGTTGTGGTTTGTCCAAACTCATCAATGTATCTTATCATGTCTGGATCTGATCACTGCTT
GAGCCTAGAAACATCCACCATTTAAATGGAGTTAGGTTTAAACGCCTGCAGGGGAGATCCGAACCAGATA
AGTGAAATCTAGTTCCAAACTATTTTGTCATTTTTAATTTTCGTATTAGCTTACGACGCTACACCCAGTT
CCCATCTATTTTGTCACTCTTCCCTAAATAATCCTTAAAAACTCCATTTCCACCCCTCCCAGTTCCCAAC
TATTTTGTCCGCCCACAGCGGGGCATTTTTCTTCCTGTTATGTTTTTAATCAAACATCCTGCCAACTCCA
TGTGACAAACCGTCATCTTCGGCTACTTTTTCTCTGTCACAGAATGAAAATTTTTCTGTCATCTCTTCGT
TATTAATGTTTGTAATTGACTGAATATCAACGCTTATTTGCAGCCTGAATGGCGAATGGG
[124 nt withheld, positions 3141-3264]
C
[91 nt withheld, positions 3266-3356]
A
[49 nt withheld, positions 3358-3406]
CCTTTGACGTTGGAGTCCACGTTCTTT
[37 nt withheld, positions 3434-3470]
ACCCTATCTCGGTCTATTCTTTTGATTTATAAGGGATTTTGCCGATTTCGGCCTATTGGTTAAAAAATGA
GCTGATTTAACAAAAATTTAACGCGAATTTTAACAAACTATTAACGTTTACAATTTCAGGTGGCACTTTT
CGGGGAAATGTGCGCGGAACCCCTATTTGTTTATTTTTCTAAATACATTCAAATATGTATCCGCTCATGA
GACAATAACCCTGATAAATGCTTCAATACTATTGAAAAAGGAAGAGTATGAGTATTCAACATTTCCGTGT
CGCCCTTATTCCCTTTTTTGCGGCATTTTGCCTTCCTGTTTTTGCTCACCCAGAAACGCTGGTGAAAGTA
AAAGATGCTGAAGATCAGTTGGGTGCACGAGTGGGTTACATCGAACTGGATCTCAACAGCGGTAAGATCC
TTGAGAGTTTTCGCCCCGAAGAACGTTTTCCAATGATGAGCACTTTTAAAGTTCTGCTATGTGGCGCGGT
ATTATCCCGTATTGACGCCGGGCAAGAGCAACTCGGTCGCCGCATACACTATTCTCAGAATGACTTGGTT
GAGTACTCACCAGTCACAGAAAAGCATCTTACGGATGGCATGACAGTAAGAGAATTATGCAGTGCTGCCA
TAACCATGAGTGATAACACTGCGGCCAACTTACTTCTGACAACGATCGGAGGACCGAAGGAGCTAACCGC
TTTTTTGCACAACATGGGGGATCATGTAACTCGCCTTGATCGTTGGGAACCGGAGCTGAATGAAGCCATA
CCAAACGACGAGCGTGACACCACGATGCCTGTAGCAATGGCAACAACGTTGCGCAAACTATTAACTGGCG
AACTACTTACTCTAGCTTCCCGGCAACAATTAATAGACTGGATGGAGGCGGATAAAGTTGCAGGACCACT
TCTGCGCTCGGCCCTTCCGGCTGGCTGGTTTATTGCTGATAAATCTGGAGCCGGTGAGCGTGGGTCTCGC
GGTATCATTGCAGCACTGGGGCCAGATGGTAAGCCCTCCCGTATCGTAGTTATCTACACGACGGGGAGTC
AGGCAACTATGGATGAACGAAATAGACAGATCGCTGAGATAGGTGCCTCACTGATTAAGCATTGGTAACT
GTCAGACCAAGTTTACTCATATATACTTTAGATTGATTTAAAACTTCATTTTTAATTTAAAAGGATCTAG
GTGAAGATCCTTTTTGATAATCTCATGACCAAAATCCCTTAACGTGAGTTTTCGTTCCACTGAGCGTCAG
ACCCCGTAGAAAAGATCAAAGGATCTTCTTGAGATCCTTTTTTTCTGCGCGTAATCTGCTGCTTGCAAAC
AAAAAAACCACCGCTACCAGCGGTGGTTTGTTTGCCGGATCAAGAGCTACCAACTCTTTTTCCGAAGGTA
ACTGGCTTCAGCAGAGCGCAGATACCAAATACTGTCCTTCTAGTGTAGCCGTAGTTAGGCCACCACTTCA
AGAACTCTGTAGCACCGCCTACATACCTCGCTCTGCTAATCCTGTTACCAGTGGCTGCTGCCAGTGGCGA
TAAGTCGTGTCTTACCGGGTTGGACTCAAGACGATAGTTACCGGATAAGGCGCAGCGGTCGGGCTGAACG
GGGGGTTCGTGCACACAGCCCAGCTTGGAGCGAACGACCTACACCGAACTGAGATACCTACAGCGTGAGC
TATGAGAAAGCGCCACGCTTCCCGAAGGGAGAAAGGCGGACAGGTATCCGGTAAGCGGCAGGGTCGGAAC
AGGAGAGCGCACGAGGGAGCTTCCAGGGGGAAACGCCTGGTATCTTTATAGTCCTGTCGGGTTTCGCCAC
CTCTGACTTGAGCGTCGATTTTTGTGATGCTCGTCAGGGGGGCGGAGCCTATGGAAAAACGCCAGCAACG
CGGCCTTTTTACGGTTCCTGGCCTTTTGCTGGCCTTTTGCTCACATGTTCTTTCCTGCGTTATCCCCTGA
TTCTGTGGATAACCGTATTACCGCCTTTGAGTGAGCTGATACCGCTCGCCGCAGCCGAACGACCGAGCGC
AGCGAGTCAGTGAGCGAGGAAGCGGAAGAGGCGCGCCATGCGGTATTTTCTCCTTACGCATCTGTGCGGT
ATTTCACACCGCATATATGGTGCACTCTCAGTACAATCTGCTCTGATGCCGCATAGTTAAGCCAGTATAC
ACTCCGCTATCGCTACGTGACTGGGTCATGGCTGCGCCCCGACACCCGCCAACACCCGCTGACGCGCCCT
GACGGGCTTGTCTGCTCCCGGCATCCGCTTACAGACAAGCTGTGACCGTCTCCGGGAGCTGCATGTGTCA
GAGGTTTTCACCGTCATCACCGAAACGCGCGAGGCAGCTGCGGTAAAGCTCATCAGCGTGGTCGTGAAGC
GATTCACAGATGTCTGCCTGTTCATCCGCGTCCAGCTCGTTGAGTTTCTCCAGAAGCGTTAATGTCTGGC
TTCTGATAAAGCGGGCCATGTTAAGGGCGGTTTTTTCCTGTTTGGTCACTGATGCCTCCGTGTAAGGGGG
ATTTCTGTTCATGGGGGTAATGATACCGATGAAACGAGAGAGGATGCTCACGATACGGGTTACTGATGAT
GAACATGCCCGGTTACTGGAACGTTGTGAGGGTAAACAACTGGCGGTATGGATGCGGCGGGACCAG
Features (pLannotate 1.2.2; 17 found; start..end, strand, type, name):
     68..292     -  mobile_element Tn7R: mini-Tn7 element (right end of the Tn7 transposon) Tn7
    359..892     -  CDS            GmR: gentamycin acetyltransferase; aacC1; confers resistance to gentamycin
   1062..1090    -  promoter       Pc promoter: intI1 (promoter lies within the coding sequence); class 1 integron promoter
   1068..1415    -  CDS            YPR2_ECOLX (fragment): Protein predicted: Swiss-Prot protein existence level 4. From Escherichia coli.
   1486..1572    +  promoter       polyhedrin promoter (fragment): polh from Autographa californica; promoter for the baculovirus polyhedrin gene
   1662..2297    +  CDS            MGMT: MGMT_HUMAN - Experimental evidence at protein level: Swiss-Prot protein existence level 1. Involved in the cellular defense against the biological effects of O6-methylguanine (O6-MeG) and O4-methylthymine (O4-MeT) in DNA. Repairs the methylated nucleobase in DNA by stoichiometrically transferring the methyl group to a cysteine residue in the enzyme. This is a suicide reaction: the enzyme is irreversibly inactivated. From Homo sapiens (Human).
   2478..2561    +  CDS            large T antigen (fragment): large T antigen from SV40 (simian virus 40)
   2585..2718    +  polyA_signal   SV40 poly(A) signal: SV40 polyadenylation signal
   2792..2957    -  mobile_element Tn7L: mini-Tn7 element (left end of the Tn7 transposon) Tn7
   3120..3136    +  CDS            lacZα (fragment): LacZα fragment of β-galactosidase; lacZ fragment
   3141..3569    +  rep_origin     f1 ori (sequence partly withheld): f1 bacteriophage origin of replication; arrow indicates direction of (+) strand synthesis
   3623..3727    +  promoter       AmpR promoter: bla
   3728..4588    +  CDS            AmpR: β-lactamase; bla; confers resistance to ampicillin, carbenicillin, and related antibiotics
   4759..5347    +  rep_origin     ori: high-copy-number ColE1/pMB1/pBR322/pUC origin of replication
   5538..5676    -  misc_feature   bom: basis of mobility region from pBR322
   5778..5969    -  CDS            rop: Rop protein, which maintains plasmids at low copy number; rop
   6010..6120    +  CDS            mbeC (fragment): MBEC_ECOLX - Experimental evidence at protein level: Swiss-Prot protein existence level 1. Required for efficient mobilization of ColE1 plasmid and is thus essential to promote the specific transfer of the plasmid during conjugation. Probably functions by inducing DNA bending, helping the MbeA relaxase to melt the DNA around the nic site and cleave the phosphodiester bond. Binds specifically double-stranded DNA (dsDNA) containing the ColE1 oriT but does not recognize the inverted repeat (IR). From Escherichia coli.
