[The description below was written by a language model from this plasmid's Addgene catalogue record and pLannotate feature annotations shown in this document.]
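Description:
438-SNAP-V3 is an empty pFastBac-based donor vector from the MacroBac series, designed for building baculovirus expression constructs for insect cells. It is about 6.1 kb and is propagated in E. coli using a ColE1/pMB1-type origin with ampicillin resistance. The catalogue lists it as high copy, although the feature table also detects rop, bom and an mbeC fragment from a pBR322-type backbone. An f1 origin is present as well. The expression cassette lies between the Tn7R and Tn7L ends of a mini-Tn7 element together with a gentamicin acetyltransferase gene driven by the integron Pc promoter. This is the standard pFastBac arrangement, in which the cassette and gentamicin marker are transposed into a baculovirus bacmid in a suitable E. coli strain.

Within the transposable region, a polyhedrin promoter drives very late, high-level expression in infected insect cells, and an SV40 polyadenylation signal terminates the transcript. The open reading frame annotated as human MGMT corresponds to SNAPf, an engineered O6-alkylguanine-DNA alkyltransferase that covalently couples to benzylguanine substrates for labelling or immobilisation. According to the record, a gene of interest is inserted by ligation independent cloning upstream of this tag. The product carries a C-terminal TEV site, SNAPf, a PreScission site and a TwinStrepII affinity tag, so the whole tag can be removed with TEV, or the Strep tag alone with PreScission. The annotation does not separately mark the protease sites or the Strep tag.

The depositor notes that the BioBrick-style PolyPromoter design uses ligase-free LIC subcloning to combine several expression cassettes into one plasmid. This avoids empty-vector background as assemblies exceed about 20 kb, which supports production of recombinant multiprotein complexes.
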