Addgene plasmid #55223: pFastBac TEV SNAPf Prescission TwinStrepII cloning vector with BioBrick PolyPromoter LIC Subcloning (438-SNAP-V3)
Purpose: (Empty Backbone)
Depositing lab: Scott Gradia. Depositing organization: University of California, Berkeley. Publication: MacroBac: New Technologies for Robust and Efficient Large-Scale Production of Recombinant Multiprotein Complexes. Gradia SD, Ishida JP, Tsai MS, Jeans C, Tainer JA, Fuss JO. Methods Enzymol. 2017;592:1-26. doi: 10.1016/bs.mie.2017.03.008. Epub 2017 May 15. PubMed 28668116.
Backbone
  Vector backbone: pFastBac
  Vector type: Insect Expression
  Tag / fusion protein: SNAPf (C terminal on backbone); TwinStrepII (C terminal on backbone)
Growth in bacteria
  Bacterial resistance: Ampicillin, 100 μg/mL
  Growth temperature: 37°C
  Growth strain: XL1 Blue
  Copy number: High Copy
Gene/Insert
  Cloning method: Ligation Independent Cloning
  Sequencing primers: 5′ LicBac dual V1 F (5'-cctataactattccggattattcataccgtc-3'); 3′ LicBac dual V1 Rv (5'-caggttcagggggaggtgtg-3')
Terms and licenses: Academic/Nonprofit Terms; Industry Terms: Not Available to Industry
Depositor comments: In order to increase the efficiency of subcloning with the Series-11 Macrobac plasmids we developed a new strategy the uses LIC (Ligation Independent Cloning). The problem with the Series-11 ligation mediated subcloning was that when the plasmid size approached or exceeded 20 kb we had to screen many colonies to find a positive. We developed a strategy to use LIC for subcloning. Because this method uses no ligase, the cloning background associated with re-ligation of the empty plasmid are eliminated. 438-SNAP-V3 has a TEV cleavable TwinStrepII-Prescission-SNAPf on the C-terminus. The 438-SNAP-V3 vector use the LICv3 Forward and Reverse primers. LICv3 Forward - 5'-TTTAAGAAGGAGATATAGTTC-3' LICv3 Reverse - 5'-GGATTGGAAGTAGAGGTTCTC-3' As the target plasmid size gets >20kb you may have to increase the amount of DNA you anneal and/or transform. We have found this method gives no background colonies at all and 100% of the colonies we pick are positive. The cells we transform into are XL1Blues with a competency ~6x10^7cfu/ul. For more information, please see our website: http://qb3.berkeley.edu/qb3/macrolab/
How to cite: pFastBac TEV SNAPf Prescission TwinStrepII cloning vector with BioBrick PolyPromoter LIC Subcloning (438-SNAP-V3) was a gift from Scott Gradia (Addgene plasmid # 55223 ; http://n2t.net/addgene:55223 ; RRID:Addgene_55223)
