>Addgene plasmid #55223 | pFastBac TEV SNAPf Prescission TwinStrepII cloning vector with BioBrick PolyPromoter LIC Subcloning (438-SNAP-V3) | addgene partial sequence | sequence record 89917 | Spect-R 5'-ACTTTGTTTTAGGGCGACTG-3'
TCGTTGCTGCTCCATAACATCAAACATCGACCCACGGCGTAACGCGCTTGCTGCTTGGATGCCCGAGGCA
TAGACTGTACAAAAAAACAGTCATAACAAGCCATGAAAACCGCCACTGCGCCGTTACCACCGCTGCGTTC
GGTCAAGGTTCTGGACCAGTTGCGTGAGCGCATACGCTACTTGCATTACAGTTTACGAACCGAACAGGCT
TATGTCAACTGGGTTCGTGCCTTCATCCGTTTCCACGGTGTGCGTCACCCGGCAACCTTGGGCAGCAGCG
AAGTCGAGGCATTTCTGTCCTGGCTGGCGAACGAGCGCAAGGTTTCGGTCTCCACGCATCGTCAGGCATT
GGCGGCCTTGCTGTTCTTCTACGGCAAGGTGCTGTGCACGGATCTGCCCTGGCTTCAGGAGATCGGAAGA
CCTCGGCCGTCGCGGCGCTTGCCGGTGGTGCTGACCCCGGATGAAGTGGTTCGCATCCTCGGTTTTCTGG
AAGGCGAGCATCGTTTGTTCGCCCAGGACTCTAGCTATAGTTCTAGTGGTTGGCTACGTATACTCCGGAC
TATTAATAGATCATGGAGATAATTAGCGGCCGCGTTTAAACATCCACCATTTGATGGAGATAATTAAAAT
GATAACCATCTCGCAAATAAATAAGTATTTTACTGTTTTCGTAACAGTTTTGTAATAAAAAAACCTATAA
CTATTCCGGATTATTCATACCGTCCCACCATCGGGCGCGGATCCCTTTAAGAAGGAGATATAGTTAACCT
CTACTTCCAATCCGGCTCTGATAAAGACTGCGAGATGAAGCGCACGACGCTCGATTCGCCCCTTGGCAAA
TTGGAACTGAGCGGTTGTGAGCAAGGTCTGCATCGTATCATCTTTCTGGGAAAGGGAACTAGTGCAGCAG
ATGCAGTCGAGGTCCCGGCTCCTGCTGCCGTGCTTGGTGGTCCCGAGCCTTTGATGCAAGCTACCGCTTG
GCTGAATGCATATTTCCATCAGCCAGAGGCGATCGAGGAGTTCCCCGTTCCCGCGCTCCATCATCCGGTT
TTCCAACAGGAATCCTTCACCCGCCAGGTCCTGTGGAAGCTCCTGAAGGTCGTAAAGTTTGGTG
