>Addgene plasmid #55223 | pFastBac TEV SNAPf Prescission TwinStrepII cloning vector with BioBrick PolyPromoter LIC Subcloning (438-SNAP-V3) | addgene partial sequence | sequence record 90246 | Polyhedrin-F 5'-AAATGATAACCATCTCGC-3'
CTGTTTTCGTAACAGTTTTGTAATAAAAAAACCTATAACTATTCCGGATTATTCATACCGTCCCACCATC
GGGCGCGGATCCCTTTAAGAAGGAGATATAGTTAACCTCTACTTCCAATCCGGCTCTGATAAAGACTGCG
AGATGAAGCGCACGACGCTCGATTCGCCCCTTGGCAAATTGGAACTGAGCGGTTGTGAGCAAGGTCTGCA
TCGTATCATCTTTCTGGGAAAGGGAACTAGTGCAGCAGATGCAGTCGAGGTCCCGGCTCCTGCTGCCGTG
CTTGGTGGTCCCGAGCCTTTGATGCAAGCTACCGCTTGGCTGAATGCATATTTCCATCAGCCAGAGGCGA
TCGAGGAGTTCCCCGTTCCCGCGCTCCATCATCCGGTTTTCCAACAGGAATCCTTCACCCGCCAGGTCCT
GTGGAAGCTCCTGAAGGTCGTAAAGTTTGGTGAAGTGATCTCATACAGTCACTTGGCCGCCCTGGCGGGC
AACCCAGCCGCTACTGCTGCCGTTAAGACCGCACTCAGTGGCAACCCTGTACCTATCCTGATCCCTTGTC
ATAGAGTCGTCCAAGGCGACCTGGACGTGGGAGGTTACGAGGGCGGTCTGGCTGTGAAAGAATGGCTGTT
GGCACATGAGGGCCATCGTCTGGGCAAACCTGGCCTTGGACCCGCCGGTGGTTTGGAGGTACTGTTCCAG
GGCCCGGGAGCTTCATGGTCTCACCCCCAATTTGAGAAAGGCGGTGGCAGCGGCGGCGGTAGCGGAGGTG
GCAGCTGGTCACACCCACAATTCGAGAAATAACGGTCCGAAGCGCGCGGAATTCAAAGGCCTACGTCGAC
GAGCTCACTAGTCGCGGCCTCATGATCTCCTAGGGGCCGCTTTCGAATCTAGAGCCTGCAGTCTCGAGGC
ATGCGGTACCAAGCTTGTCGAGAAGTACTAGAGGATCATAATCAGCCATACCACATTTGTAGAGGTTTTA
CTTGCTTTAAAAAACCTCCCACACCTCCCCCTGAACCTGAAACATAAAATGAATGCAATTGTTGTTGTTT
ACTTGTTTATTGCAGCTTATAATGGTTACAAATAAAGCAATAGCATCACAAATTTCACAAATAAAGCATT
TTT
