>Addgene plasmid #55223 | pFastBac TEV SNAPf Prescission TwinStrepII cloning vector with BioBrick PolyPromoter LIC Subcloning (438-SNAP-V3) | addgene partial sequence | sequence record 90250 | F1ori-R 5'-AGGGAAGAAAGCGAAAGGAG-3'
[77 nt withheld, positions 1-77]
CCCATTCGCCATTCAGGCTGCAAATAAGCGTTGATATTCAGTCAATTACAAACATTAATAACGAAGAGAT
GACAGAAAAATTTTCATTCTGTGACAGAGAAAAAGTAGCCGAAGATGACGGTTTGTCACATGGAGTTGGC
AGGATGTTTGATTAAAAACATAACAGGAAGAAAAATGCCCCGCTGTGGGCGGACAAAATAGTTGGGAACT
GGGAGGGGTGGAAATGGAGTTTTTAAGGATTATTTAGGGAAGAGTGACAAAATAGATGGGAACTGGGTGT
AGCGTCGTAAGCTAATACGAAAATTAAAAATGACAAAATAGTTTGGAACTAGATTTCACTTATCTGGTTC
GGATCTCCCCTGCAGGCGTTTAAACCTAACTCCATTTAAATGGTGGATGTTTCTAGGCTCAAGCAGTGAT
CAGATCCAGACATGATAAGATACATTGATGAGTTTGGACAAACCACAACTAGAATGCAGTGAAAAAAATG
CTTTATTTGTGAAATTTGTGATGCTATTGCTTTATTTGTAACCATTATAAGCTGCAATAAACAAGTAAAC
AACAACAATTGCATTCATTTTATGTTTCAGGTTCAGGGGGAGGTGTGGGAGGTTTTTTAAAGCAAGTAAA
ACCTCTACAAATGTGGTATGGCTGATTATGATCCTCTAGTACTTCTCGACAAGCTTGGTACCGCATGCCT
CGAGACTGCAGGCTCTAGATTCGAAAGCGGCCCCTAGGAGATCATGAGGCCGCGACTAGTGAGCTCGTCG
ACGTAGGCCTTTGAATTCCGCGCGCTTCGGACCGTTATTTCTCGAATTGTGGGTGTGACCAGCTGCCACC
TCCGCTACCGCCGCCGCTGCCACCGCCTTTCTCAAATTGGGGGTGAGACCATGAAGCTCCCGGGCCCTGG
AACAGTACCTCCAAACCACCGGCGGGTCCAAGGCCAGGTTTGCCCAGACGATGGCCCTCATGTGCCAACA
GCCATTCTTTCACAGCCAGACCGCCCTCGTAACCTCCCACGT
